Addgene plasmid #106982: hygII-UT-ABAleon2.1
Purpose: ABAleon2.1 in plant expression vector (Hygromycin resistance)
Depositing lab: Julian Schroeder. Depositing organization: University of California, San Diego (UCSD). Publication: FRET-based reporters for the direct visualization of abscisic acid concentration changes and distribution in Arabidopsis. Waadt R, Hitomi K, Nishimura N, Hitomi C, Adams SR, Getzoff ED, Schroeder JI. Elife. 2014 Apr 15;3:e01739. doi: 10.7554/eLife.01739. PubMed 24737861.
Backbone
  Vector backbone: hygII-UT
  Total vector size (bp): 15280
  Vector type: Plant Expression
  Selectable markers: Hygromycin
Growth in bacteria
  Bacterial resistance: Kanamycin, 50 μg/mL
  Growth temperature: 37°C
  Growth strain: DH5alpha
  Copy number: Unknown
Gene/Insert
  Gene/Insert name: ABAleon2.1
  Species: Synthetic
  Insert size (bp): 3057
  Promoter: UBQ10
  Cloning method: Restriction Enzyme; 5′ cloning site Spe I/Xba I (destroyed during cloning); 3′ cloning site SacI (not destroyed)
  Sequencing primers: 5′ gctttctctttgcgcttgcg; 3′ ggagtcacgttatgac
Terms and licenses: Academic/Nonprofit Terms; Industry Terms: Not Available to Industry
How to cite: hygII-UT-ABAleon2.1 was a gift from Julian Schroeder (Addgene plasmid # 106982 ; http://n2t.net/addgene:106982 ; RRID:Addgene_106982)
