[The description below was written by a language model from this plasmid's Addgene catalogue record and pLannotate feature annotations shown in this document.]
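Description:
hygII-UT-ABAleon2.1 is a 15.3 kb plant expression vector built on the hygII-UT backbone, with the layout of a T-DNA binary plasmid. The feature table shows nopaline-type left and right T-DNA border repeats together with a broad-host-range IncP replication system (oriV with its activator trfA) and transfer functions (oriT, traJ). This arrangement is typical of plasmids maintained in E. coli and moved into Agrobacterium for plant transformation, although the record does not spell out the delivery route. Bacterial selection is by kanamycin, through an aphA-3 KanR gene. Various backbone remnants are also annotated, including tetracycline resistance and regulator fragments, an IS1 element, a partial ColE1-type ori, and lacZα/M13 ori fragments. Transformed plants are selected with hygromycin, using a HygR coding sequence driven by the NOS promoter and ended by the Ti plasmid gene 7 terminator.

The payload is ABAleon2.1, a synthetic insert of about 3.1 kb encoding a single-chain FRET reporter for the plant hormone abscisic acid (ABA). It reads, in order, mTurquoise (cyan donor), the Arabidopsis ABA receptor PYR1, a fragment of the PP2C phosphatase ABI1, and circularly permuted cp173Venus (yellow acceptor). ABA promotes PYR1 binding to ABI1, so hormone binding is expected to alter the geometry between the two fluorophores and thereby the FRET ratio. The catalogue lists the UBQ10 promoter as driving expression, though it was not annotated in the feature table, and the Arabidopsis HSP18.2 terminator follows the fusion. According to the associated publication, the construct is used for direct visualization of ABA concentration changes and distribution in Arabidopsis.
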