Features (pLannotate 1.2.2; 28 found; start..end, strand, type, name):
    641..1357    +  CDS            mTurquoise: mTurquoise is a basic (constitutively fluorescent) cyan fluorescent protein published in 2010, derived from Aequorea victoria. It has low acid sensitivity.
   1364..1936    +  CDS            PYR1: PYR1_ARATH - Also known as ABIP6 From Arabidopsis thaliana (Mouse-ear cress).
   2024..2953    +  CDS            ABI1 (fragment): P2C56_ARATH - Experimental evidence at protein level: Swiss-Prot protein existence level 1. Key component and repressor of the abscisic acid (ABA) signaling pathway that regulates numerous ABA responses, such as stomatal closure, osmotic water permeability of the plasma membrane (Pos), drought-induced resistance and rhizogenesis, response to glucose, high light stress, seed germination and inhibition of vegetative growth. During the stomatal closure regulation, modulates the inward calcium-channel permeability as well as the actin reorganization in guard cells in response to ABA. Involved in t
   2960..3694    +  CDS            cp173Venus: circularly permuted form of the Venus yellow fluorescent protein (Nagai et al., 2004) efficient FRET acceptor for CFP
   3705..3953    +  terminator     HSP terminator: efficient transcription terminator from the Arabidopsis thaliana heat shock protein 18.2 gene (Nagaya et al., 2010)
   3964..3994    -  promoter       NOS promoter (fragment): nopaline synthase promoter
   4118..4142    +  misc_feature   RB T-DNA repeat: right border repeat from nopaline C58 T-DNA
   4252..4501    -  CDS            TcR (fragment): tetracycline efflux protein; tetA; confers resistance to tetracycline
   4607..5257    +  CDS            TetR: tetracycline resistance regulatory protein; tetR
   5616..5806    -  rep_origin     ori (fragment): high-copy-number ColE1/pMB1/pBR322/pUC origin of replication
   5938..6047    +  oriT           oriT: incP origin of transfer
   6080..6451    +  CDS            traJ: oriT-recognizing protein; traJ
   6588..7219    +  rep_origin     oriV: incP origin of replication
   7283..7558    +  CDS            klaC (fragment): KLAC_ECOLX - Also known as telB. Protein predicted: Swiss-Prot protein existence level 4. Belongs to the kla operon, which is associated with cryptic tellurite resistance, and IncW plasmid fertility inhibition. From Escherichia coli.
   7561..7755    +  CDS            satA (fragment): STA_BACSU - Also known as yyaR. Experimental evidence at protein level: Swiss-Prot protein existence level 1. Involved in resistance to streptothricin, a broad-spectrum antibiotic produced by streptomycetes. Detoxifies streptothricin via acetylation of the beta amino group of the first beta-lysyl moiety of streptothricin. From Bacillus subtilis (strain 168).
   7754..7903    +  CDS            satA (fragment): STA_BACSU - Also known as yyaR. Experimental evidence at protein level: Swiss-Prot protein existence level 1. Involved in resistance to streptothricin, a broad-spectrum antibiotic produced by streptomycetes. Detoxifies streptothricin via acetylation of the beta amino group of the first beta-lysyl moiety of streptothricin. From Bacillus subtilis (strain 168).
   7912..8679    -  mobile_element IS1: prokaryotic transposable element IS1
   8871..9665    +  CDS            KanR: aminoglycoside phosphotransferase; aphA-3; confers resistance to kanamycin
   9964..11112   +  CDS            trfA: trans-acting replication protein that binds to and activates oriV
  11136..11199   +  CDS            TetR (fragment): tetracycline resistance regulatory protein; tetR
  12708..12732   +  misc_feature   LB T-DNA repeat: left border repeat from nopaline C58 T-DNA
  12786..12916   -  CDS            lacI (fragment): lac repressor; lacI; The lac repressor binds to the lac operator to inhibit transcription in E. coli. This inhibition can be relieved by adding lactose or isopropyl-β-D-thiogalactopyranoside (IPTG).
  12917..13217   -  rep_origin     M13 ori (fragment) (sequence partly withheld): M13 bacteriophage origin of replication; arrow indicates direction of (+) strand synthesis
  13215..13370   -  CDS            lacZα (fragment) (sequence partly withheld): LacZα fragment of β-galactosidase; lacZ fragment
  13379..13579   -  terminator     gene 7 terminator: transcription terminator for octopine-type Ti plasmid gene 7
  13618..14643   -  CDS            HygR: aminoglycoside phosphotransferase from E. coli; aph(4)-Ia; confers resistance to hygromycin
  14697..14876   -  promoter       NOS promoter: nopaline synthase promoter
  14956..20      -  CDS            tnpA (fragment) (across the origin): TN5P_ECOLX - Also known as tnp. Experimental evidence at protein level: Swiss-Prot protein existence level 1. Mediates transposition of transposon Tn5 by a 'cut and paste' mechanism. First, the monomeric transposase binds the 19 bp inverted DNA repeats flanking the transposon. Then, dimerization of the DNA- bound transposase creates a synaptic DNA complex. After nicking of the first DNA strand, excision of the transposon proceeds through a series of intermediates. The transposase then mediates the insertion of the transposon at a new site by strand transfer. The activity of the wild- type tran
>Addgene plasmid #106982 | hygII-UT-ABAleon2.1 | addgene full sequence | sequence record 209394 | Addgene NGS Result
CGACGAGTCAGTAATAAACGGCGTCAAAGTGGTTGCAGCCGGCACACACGAGTCGTGTTTATCAACTCAA
AGCACAAATACTTTTCCTCAACCTAAAAATAAGGCAATTAGCCAAAAACAACTTTGCGTGTAAACAACGC
TCAATACACGTGTCATTTTATTATTAGCTATTGCTTCACCGCCTTAGCTTTCTCGTGACCTAGTCGTCCT
CGTCTTTTCTTCTTCTTCTTCTATAAAACAATACCCAAAGACCTCTTCTTCTTCACAATTCAGATTTCAA
TTTCTCAAAATCTTAAAAACTTTCTCTCAATTCTCTCTACCGTGATCAAGGTAAATTTCTGTGTTCCTTA
TTCTCTCAAAATCTTCGATTTTGTTTTCGTTCGATCCCAATTTCGTATATGTTCTTTGGTTTAGATTCTG
TTAATCTTAGATCGAAGACGATTTTCTGGGTTTGATCGTTAGATATCATCTTAATTCTCGATTAGGGTTT
CATAGATATCATCCGATTTGTTCAAATAATTTGAGTTTTGTCGAATAATTACTCTTCGATTTGTGATTTC
TATCTAGATCTGGTGTTAGTTTCTAGTTTGTGCGATCGAATTTGTCGATTAATCTGAGTTTTTCTGATTA
ACAGACTAGAATGGTGAGCAAGGGCGAGGAGCTGTTCACCGGGGTGGTGCCCATCCTGGTCGAGCTGGAC
GGCGACGTAAACGGCCACAAGTTCAGCGTGTCCGGCGAGGGCGAGGGCGATGCCACCTACGGCAAGCTGA
CCCTGAAGTTCATCTGCACCACCGGCAAGCTGCCCGTGCCCTGGCCCACCCTCGTGACCACCCTGTCCTG
GGGCGTGCAGTGCTTCGCCCGCTACCCCGACCACATGAAGCAGCACGACTTCTTCAAGTCCGCCATGCCC
GAAGGCTACGTCCAGGAGCGCACCATCTTCTTCAAGGACGACGGCAACTACAAGACCCGCGCCGAGGTGA
AGTTCGAGGGCGACACCCTGGTGAACCGCATCGAGCTGAAGGGCATCGACTTCAAGGAGGACGGCAACAT
CCTGGGGCACAAGCTGGAGTACAACTACATCAGCGACAACGTCTATATCACCGCCGACAAGCAGAAGAAC
GGCATCAAGGCCAACTTCAAGATCCGCCACAACATCGAGGACGGCGGCGTGCAGCTCGCCGACCACTACC
AGCAGAACACCCCCATCGGCGACGGCCCCGTGCTGCTGCCCGACAACCACTACCTGAGCACCCAGTCCAA
GCTGAGCAAAGACCCCAACGAGAAGCGCGATCACATGGTCCTGCTGGAGTTCGTGACCGCCGCCGGGATC
ACTCTCGGCATGGACGAGCTGTACAAGGGGCCCATGCCTTCGGAGTTAACACCAGAAGAACGATCGGAAC
TAAAAAACTCAATCGCCGAGTTCCACACATACCAACTCGATCCAGGAAGCTGTTCATCACTCCACGCGCA
ACGAATCCACGCGCCTCCGGAACTCGTCTGGTCAATCGTACGACGATTCGACAAACCACAAACATACAAA
CACTTCATCAAATCCTGCTCCGTCGAACAAAACTTCGAGATGCGCGTCGGATGCACGCGCGACGTGATCG
TCATCAGTGGATTACCGGCGAACACATCAACGGAAAGACTCGATATACTCGACGACGAACGGAGAGTTAC
CGGATTCAGTATCATCGGAGGCGAACATAGGCTGACGAATTACAAATCCGTTACGACGGTGCATCGGTTC
GAGAAAGAGAATCGGATCTGGACGGTGGTTTTGGAATCTTACGTCGTTGATATGCCGGAAGGTAACTCGG
AGGATGATACTCGTATGTTTGCTGATACGGTTGTGAAGCTTAATTTGCAGAAACTCGCGACGGTTGCTGA
AGCTATGGCTCGTAACTCCGGTGACGGAAGTGGTTCTCAGGTGACGGCTAGCGGTGGCAGCGGTGGCACT
AGTGGTGGAGGCGGATCCGGTGGAGGAGGCTCTGGTGGCGGAGGTAGCGGAGGCGGTGGATCCAGTGTGC
CTTTGTATGGTTTTACTTCGATTTGTGGAAGAAGACCTGAGATGGAAGATGCTGTTTCGACTATACCAAG
ATTCCTTCAATCTTCCTCTGGTTCGATGTTAGATGGTCGGTTTGATCCTCAATCCGCCGCTCATTTCTTC
GGTGTTTACGACGGCCATGGCGGTTCTCAGGTAGCGAACTATTGTAGAGAGAGGATGCATTTGGCTTTGG
CGGAGGAGATAGCTAAGGAGAAACCGATGCTCTGCGATGGTGATACGTGGCTGGAGAAGTGGAAGAAAGC
TCTTTTCAACTCGTTCCTGAGAGTTGACTCGGAGATTGAGTCAGTTGCGCCGGAGACGGTTGGGTCAACG
TCGGTGGTTGCCGTTGTTTTCCCGTCTCACATCTTCGTCGCTAACTGCGGTGACTCAAGAGCCGTTCTTT
GCCGCGGCAAAACTGCACTTCCATTATCCGTTGACCATAAACCGGATAGAGAAGATGAAGCTGCGAGGAT
TGAAGCCGCAGGAGGGAAAGTGATTCAGTGGAATGGTGCTCGTGTTTTCGGTGTTCTCGCCATGTCGAGA
TCCATTGGCGATAGATACTTGAAACCATCCATCATTCCTGATCCGGAAGTGACGGCTGTGAAGAGAGTAA
AAGAAGATGATTGTCTGATTTTGGCGAGTGACGGGGTTTGGGATGTAATGACGGATGAAGAAGCGTGTGA
GATGGCAAGGAAGCGGATTCTCTTGTGGCACAAGAAAAACGCGGTGGCTGGGGATGCATCGTTGCTCGCG
GATGAGCGGAGAAAGGAAGGGAAAGATCCTGCGGCGATGTCCGCGGCTGAGTATTTGTCAAAGCTGGCGA
TACAGAGAGGAAGCAAACTCAACATAAGTGTGGTGGTGGTTGATTTGAAGCCTCGGAGGAAACTCAAGAG
CAAACCCTTGAACCCCGGGATGGACGGCGGCGTGCAGCTCGCCGACCACTACCAGCAGAACACCCCCATC
GGCGACGGCCCCGTGCTGCTGCCCGACAACCACTACCTGAGCTACCAGTCCGCCCTGAGCAAAGACCCCA
ACGAGAAGCGCGATCACATGGTCCTGCTGGAGTTCGTGACCGCCGCCGGGATCACTCTCGGCATGGACGA
GCTGTACAAGGGTGGCAGCGGTGGCATGGTGAGCAAGGGCGAGGAGCTGTTCACCGGGGTGGTGCCCATC
CTGGTCGAGCTGGACGGCGACGTAAACGGCCACAAGTTCAGCGTGTCCGGCGAGGGCGAGGGCGATGCCA
CCTACGGCAAGCTGACCCTGAAGCTGATCTGCACCACCGGCAAGCTGCCCGTGCCCTGGCCCACCCTCGT
GACCACCCTGGGCTACGGCCTGCAGTGCTTCGCCCGCTACCCCGACCACATGAAGCAGCACGACTTCTTC
AAGTCCGCCATGCCCGAAGGCTACGTCCAGGAGCGCACCATCTTCTTCAAGGACGACGGCAACTACAAGA
CCCGCGCCGAGGTGAAGTTCGAGGGCGACACCCTGGTGAACCGCATCGAGCTGAAGGGCATCGACTTCAA
GGAGGACGGCAACATCCTGGGGCACAAGCTGGAGTACAACTACAACAGCCACAACGTCTATATCACCGCC
GACAAGCAGAAGAACGGCATCAAGGCCAACTTCAAGATCCGCCACAACATCGAGTAGGAGCTCATATGAA
GATGAAGATGAAATATTTGGTGTGTCAAATAAATAGCTTGTGTGCTTAAGTTTGTGTTTTTTTCTTGGCT
TGTTGTGTTATGAATTTGTGGCTTTTTCTAATATTAAATGAATGTAAGATCTCATTATAATGAATAAACA
AATGTTTCTATAATCCATTGTGAATGTTTTGTTGGATCTCTTCTGCAGCATATAACTACTGTATGTGCTA
TGGTATGGACTATGGAATATGATTAAAGATAAGGAATTCAGATCGGCTGAGTGGCTCCTTCAACGTTGCG
GTTCTGTCAGTTCCAAACGTAAAACGGCTTGTCCCGCGTCATCGGCGGGGGTCATAACGTGACTCCCTTA
ATTCTCCGCTCATGATCAGATTGTCGTTTCCCGCCTTCAGTTTAAACTATCAGTGTTTGACAGGATATAT
TGGCGGGTAAACCTAAGAGAAAAGAGCGTTTATTAGAATAATCGGATATTTAAAAGGGCGTGAAAAGGTT
TATCCGTTCGTCCATTTGTATGTGCATGCCAACCACAGGGTTCCCCAGATCTGGCGCCGGCCAGCGAGAC
GAGCAAGATTGGCCGCCGCCCGAAACGATCCGACAGCGCGCCCAGCACAGGTGCGCAGGCAAATTGCACC
AACGCATACAGCGCCAGCAGAATGCCATAGTGGGCGGTGACGTCGTTCGAGTGAACCAGATCGCGCAGGA
GGCCCGGCAGCACCGGCATAATCAGGCCGATGCCGACAGCGTCGAGCGCGACAGTGCTCAGAATTACGAT
CAGGGGTATGTTGGGTTTCACGTCTGGCCTCCGGACCAGCCTCCGCTGGTCCGATTGAACGCGCGGATTC
TTTATCACTGATAAGTTGGTGGACATATTATGTTTATCAGTGATAAAGTGTCAAGCATGACAAAGTTGCA
GCCGAATACAGTGATCCGTGCCGCCCTGGACCTGTTGAACGAGGTCGGCGTAGACGGTCTGACGACACGC
AAACTGGCGGAACGGTTGGGGGTTCAGCAGCCGGCGCTTTACTGGCACTTCAGGAACAAGCGGGCGCTGC
TCGACGCACTGGCCGAAGCCATGCTGGCGGAGAATCATACGCATTCGGTGCCGAGAGCCGACGACGACTG
GCGCTCATTTCTGATCGGGAATGCCCGCAGCTTCAGGCAGGCGCTGCTCGCCTACCGCGATGGCGCGCGC
ATCCATGCCGGCACGCGACCGGGCGCACCGCAGATGGAAACGGCCGACGCGCAGCTTCGCTTCCTCTGCG
AGGCGGGTTTTTCGGCCGGGGACGCCGTCAATGCGCTGATGACAATCAGCTACTTCACTGTTGGGGCCGT
GCTTGAGGAGCAGGCCGGCGACAGCGATGCCGGCGAGCGCGGCGGCACCGTTGAACAGGCTCCGCTCTCG
CCGCTGTTGCGGGCCGCGATAGACGCCTTCGACGAAGCCGGTCCGGACGCAGCGTTCGAGCAGGGACTCG
CGGTGATTGTCGATGGATTGGCGAAAAGGAGGCTCGTTGTCAGGAACGTTGAAGGACCGAGAAAGGGTGA
CGATTGATCAGGACCGCTGCCGGAGCGCAACCCACTCACTACAGCAGAGCCATGTAGACAACATCCCCTC
CCCCTTTCCACCGCGTCAGACGCCCGTAGCAGCCCGCTACGGGCTTTTTCATGCCCTGCCCTAGCGTCCA
AGCCTCACGGCCGCGCTCGGCCTCTCTGGCGGCCTTCTGGCGCTCTTCCGCTTCCTCGCTCACTGACTCG
CTGCGCTCGGTCGTTCGGCTGCGGCGAGCGGTATCAGCTCACTCAAAGGCGGTAATACGGTTATCCACAG
AATCAGGGGATAACGCAGGAAAGAACATGTGAGCAAAAGGCCAGCAAAAGGCCAGGAACCGTAAAAAGGC
CGCGTTGCTGGCGTTTTTCCATAGGCTCCGCCCCCCTGACGAGCATCACAAAAATCGACGCTCAAGTCAG
AGGTGGCGAAACCCGACAGGACTATAAAGATACCAGGCGTTTCCCCCTGGAAGCTCCCTCGTGCGCTCTC
CTGTTCCGACCCTGCCGCTTACCGGATACCTGTCCGCCTTTCTCCCTTCGGGAAGCGTGGCGCTTTTCCG
CTGCATAACCCTGCTTCGGGGTCATTATAGCGATTTTTTCGGTATATCCATCCTTTTTCGCACGATATAC
AGGATTTTGCCAAAGGGTTCGTGTAGACTTTCCTTGGTGTATCCAACGGCGTCAGCCGGGCAGGATAGGT
GAAGTAGGCCCACCCGCGAGCGGGTGTTCCTTCTTCACTGTCCCTTATTCGCACCTGGCGGTGCTCAACG
GGAATCCTGCTCTGCGAGGCTGGCCGGCTACCGCCGGCGTAACAGATGAGGGCAAGCGGATGGCTGATGA
AACCAAGCCAACCAGGAAGGGCAGCCCACCTATCAAGGTGTACTGCCTTCCAGACGAACGAAGAGCGATT
GAGGAAAAGGCGGCGGCGGCCGGCATGAGCCTGTCGGCCTACCTGCTGGCCGTCGGCCAGGGCTACAAAA
TCACGGGCGTCGTGGACTATGAGCACGTCCGCGAGCTGGCCCGCATCAATGGCGACCTGGGCCGCCTGGG
CGGCCTGCTGAAACTCTGGCTCACCGACGACCCGCGCACGGCGCGGTTCGGTGATGCCACGATCCTCGCC
CTGCTGGCGAAGATCGAAGAGAAGCAGGACGAGCTTGGCAAGGTCATGATGGGCGTGGTCCGCCCGAGGG
CAGAGCCATGACTTTTTTAGCCGCTAAAACGGCCGGGGGGTGCGCGTGATTGCCAAGCACGTCCCCATGC
GCTCCATCAAGAAGAGCGACTTCGCGGAGCTGGTGAAGTACATCACCGACGAGCAAGGCAAGACCGAGCG
CCTTTCCGACGCTCACCGGGCTGGTTGCCCTCGCCGCTGGGCTGGCGGCCGTCTATGGCCCTGCAAACGC
GCCAGAAACGCCGTCGAAGCCGTGTGCGAGACACCGCGGCCGCCGGCGTTGTGGATACCTCGCGGAAAAC
TTGGCCCTCACTGACAGATGAGGGGCGGACGTTGACACTTGAGGGGCCGACTCACCCGGCGCGGCGTTGA
CAGATGAGGGGCAGGCTCGATTTCGGCCGGCGACGTGGAGCTGGCCAGCCTCGCAAATCGGCGAAAACGC
CTGATTTTACGCGAGTTTCCCACAGATGATGTGGACAAGCCTGGGGATAAGTGCCCTGCGGTATTGACAC
TTGAGGGGCGCGACTACTGACAGATGAGGGGCGCGATCCTTGACACTTGAGGGGCAGAGTGCTGACAGAT
GAGGGGCGCACCTATTGACATTTGAGGGGCTGTCCACAGGCAGAAAATCCAGCATTTGCAAGGGTTTCCG
CCCGTTTTTCGGCCACCGCTAACCTGTCTTTTAACCTGCTTTTAAACCAATATTTATAAACCTTGTTTTT
AACCAGGGCTGCGCCCTGTGCGCGTGACCGCGCACGCCGAAGGGGGGTGCCCCCCCTTCTCGAACCCTCC
CGGCCCGCTAACGCGGGCCTCCCATCCCCCCAGGGGCTGCGCCCCTCGGCCGCGAACGGCCTCACCCCAA
AAATGGCAGCGCTGGCAGTCCTTGCCATTGCCGGGATCGGGGCAGTAACGGGATGGGCGATCAGCCCGAG
CGCGACGCCCGGAAGCATTGACGTGCCGCAGGTGCTGGCATCGACATTCAGCGACCAGGTGCCGGGCAGT
GAGGGCGGCGGCCTGGGTGGCGGCCTGCCCTTCACTTCGGCCGTCGGGGCATTCACGGACTTCATGGCGG
GGCCGGCAATTTTTACCTTGGGCATTCTTGGCATAGTGGTCGCGGGTGCCGTGCTCGTGTTCGGGGGTGC
GATAAACCCAGCGAACCATTTGAGGTGATAGGTAAGATTATACCGAGGTATGAAAACGAGAATTGGACCT
TTACAGAATTACTCTATGAAGCGCCATATTTAAAAAGCTACCAAGACGAAGAGGATGAAGAGGATGAGGA
GGCAGATTGCCTTGAATATATTGACAATACTGATAAGATAATATATCTTTTATATAGAAGATATCGCCGT
ATGTAAGGATTTCAGGGGGCAAGGCATAGGCAGCGCGCTTATCAATATATCTATAGAATGGGCAAAGCAT
AAAAACTTGCATGGACTAATGCTTGAAACCCAGGACAATAACCTTATAGCTTGTAAATTCTATCATAATT
GGGTAATGACTCCAACTTATTGATAGTGTTTTATGTTCAGATAATGCCCGATGACTTTGTCATGCAGCTC
CACCGATTTTGAGAACGACAGCGACTTCCGTCCCAGCCGTGCCAGGTGCTGCCTCAGATTCAGGTTATGC
CGCTCAATTCGCTGCGTATATCGCTTGCTGATTACGTGCAGCTTTCCCTTCAGGCGGGATTCATACAGCG
GCCAGCCATCCGTCATCCATATCACCACGTCAAAGGGTGACAGCAGGCTCATAAGACGCCCCAGCGTCGC
CATAGTGCGTTCACCGAATACGTGCGCAACAACCGTCTTCCGGAGACTGTCATACGCGTAAAACAGCCAG
CGCTGGCGCGATTTAGCCCCGACATAGCCCCACTGTTCGTCCATTTCCGCGCAGACGATGACGTCACTGC
CCGGCTGTATGCGCGAGGTTACCGACTGCGGCCTGAGTTTTTTAAGTGACGTAAAATCGTGTTGAGGCCA
ACGCCCATAATGCGGGCTGTTGCCCGGCATCCAACGCCATTCATGGCCATATCAATGATTTTCTGGTGCG
TACCGGGTTGAGAAGCGGTGTAAGTGAACTGCAGTTGCCATGTTTTACGGCAGTGAGAGCAGAGATAGCG
CTGATGTCCGGCGGTGCTTTTGCCGTTACGCACCACCCCGTCAGTAGCTGAACAGGAGGGACAGCTGATA
GAAACAGAAGCCACTGGAGCACCTCAAAAACACCATCATACACTAAATCAGTAAGTTGGCAGCATCACCC
ATAATTGTGGTTTCAAAATCGGCTCCGTCGATACTATGTTATACGCCAACTTTGAAAACAACTTTGAAAA
AGCTGTTTTCTGGTATTTAAGGTTTTAGAATGCAAGGAACAGTGAATTGGAGTTCGTCTTGTTATAATTA
GCTTCTTGGGGTATCTTTAAATACTGTAGAAAAGAGGAAGGAAATAATAAATGGCTAAAATGAGAATATC
ACCGGAATTGAAAAAACTGATCGAAAAATACCGCTGCGTAAAAGATACGGAAGGAATGTCTCCTGCTAAG
GTATATAAGCTGGTGGGAGAAAATGAAAACCTATATTTAAAAATGACGGACAGCCGGTATAAAGGGACCA
CCTATGATGTGGAACGGGAAAAGGACATGATGCTATGGCTGGAAGGAAAGCTGCCTGTTCCAAAGGTCCT
GCACTTTGAACGGCATGATGGCTGGAGCAATCTGCTCATGAGTGAGGCCGATGGCGTCCTTTGCTCGGAA
GAGTATGAAGATGAACAAAGCCCTGAAAAGATTATCGAGCTGTATGCGGAGTGCATCAGGCTCTTTCACT
CCATCGACATATCGGATTGTCCCTATACGAATAGCTTAGACAGCCGCTTAGCCGAATTGGATTACTTACT
GAATAACGATCTGGCCGATGTGGATTGCGAAAACTGGGAAGAAGACACTCCATTTAAAGATCCGCGCGAG
CTGTATGATTTTTTAAAGACGGAAAAGCCCGAAGAGGAACTTGTCTTTTCCCACGGCGACCTGGGAGACA
GCAACATCTTTGTGAAAGATGGCAAAGTAAGTGGCTTTATTGATCTTGGGAGAAGCGGCAGGGCGGACAA
GTGGTATGACATTGCCTTCTGCGTCCGGTCGATCAGGGAGGATATCGGGGAAGAACAGTATGTCGAGCTA
TTTTTTGACTTACTGGGGATCAAGCCTGATTGGGAGAAAATAAAATATTATATTTTACTGGATGAATTGT
TTTAGTACCTAGATGTGGCGCAACGATGCCGGCGACAAGCAGGAGCGCACCGACTTCTTCCGCATCAAGT
GTTTTGGCTCTCAGGCCGAGGCCCACGGCAAGTATTTGGGCAAGGGGTCGCTGGTATTCGTGCAGGGCAA
GATTCGGAATACCAAGTACGAGAAGGACGGCCAGACGGTCTACGGGACCGACTTCATTGCCGATAAGGTG
GATTATCTGGACACCAAGGCACCAGGCGGGTCAAATCAGGAATAAGGGCACATTGCCCCGGCGTGAGTCG
GGGCAATCCCGCAAGGAGGGTGAATGAATCGGACGTTTGACCGGAAGGCATACAGGCAAGAACTGATCGA
CGCGGGGTTTTCCGCCGAGGATGCCGAAACCATCGCAAGCCGCACCGTCATGCGTGCGCCCCGCGAAACC
TTCCAGTCCGTCGGCTCGATGGTCCAGCAAGCTACGGCCAAGATCGAGCGCGACAGCGTGCAACTGGCTC
CCCCTGCCCTGCCCGCGCCATCGGCCGCCGTGGAGCGTTCGCGTCGTCTCGAACAGGAGGCGGCAGGTTT
GGCGAAGTCGATGACCATCGACACGCGAGGAACTATGACGACCAAGAAGCGAAAAACCGCCGGCGAGGAC
CTGGCAAAACAGGTCAGCGAGGCCAAGCAGGCCGCGTTGCTGAAACACACGAAGCAGCAGATCAAGGAAA
TGCAGCTTTCCTTGTTCGATATTGCGCCGTGGCCGGACACGATGCGAGCGATGCCAAACGACACGGCCCG
CTCTGCCCTGTTCACCACGCGCAACAAGAAAATCCCGCGCGAGGCGCTGCAAAACAAGGTCATTTTCCAC
GTCAACAAGGACGTGAAGATCACCTACACCGGCGTCGAGCTGCGGGCCGACGATGACGAACTGGTGTGGC
AGCAGGTGTTGGAGTACGCGAAGCGCACCCCTATCGGCGAGCCGATCACCTTCACGTTCTACGAGCTTTG
CCAGGACCTGGGCTGGTCGATCAATGGCCGGTATTACACGAAGGCCGAGGAATGCCTGTCGCGCCTACAG
GCGACGGCGATGGGCTTCACGTCCGACCGCGTTGGGCACCTGGAATCGGTGTCGCTGCTGCACCGCTTCC
GCGTCCTGGACCGTGGCAAGAAAACGTCCCGTTGCCAGGTCCTGATCGACGAGGAAATCGTCGTGCTGTT
TGCTGGCGACCACTACACGAAATTCATATGGGAGAAGTACCGCAAGCTGTCGCCGACGGCCCGACGGATG
TTCGACTATTTCAGCTCGCACCGGGAGCCGTACCCGCTCAAGCTGGAAACCTTCCGCCTCATGTGCGGAT
CGGATTCCACCCGCGTGAAGAAGTGGCGCGAGCAGGTCGGCGAAGCCTGCGAAGAGTTGCGAGGCAGCGG
CCTGGTGGAACACGCCTGGGTCAATGATGACCTGGTGCATTGCAAACGCTAGGGCCTTGTGGGGTCAGTT
CCGGCTGGGGGTTCAGCAGCCAGCGCTTTACTGGCATTTCAGGAACAAGCGGGCACTGCTCGACGCACTT
GCTTCGCTCAGTATCGCTCGGGACGCACGGCGCGCTCTACGAACTGCCGATAAACAGAGGATTAAAATTG
ACAATTGTGATTAAGGCTCAGATTCGACGGCTTGGAGCGGCCGACGTGCAGGATTTCCGCGAGATCCGAT
TGTCGGCCCTGAAGAAAGCTCCAGAGATGTTCGGGTCCGTTTACGAGCACGAGGAGAAAAAGCCCATGGA
GGCGTTCGCTGAACGGTTGCGAGATGCCGTGGCATTCGGCGCCTACATCGACGGCGAGATCATTGGGCTG
TCGGTCTTCAAACAGGAGGACGGCCCCAAGGACGCTCACAAGGCGCATCTGTCCGGCGTTTTCGTGGAGC
CCGAACAGCGAGGCCGAGGGGTCGCCGGTATGCTGCTGCGGGCGTTGCCGGCGGGTTTATTGCTCGTGAT
GATCGTCCGACAGATTCCAACGGGAATCTGGTGGATGCGCATCTTCATCCTCGGCGCACTTAATATTTCG
CTATTCTGGAGCTTGTTGTTTATTTCGGTCTACCGCCTGCCGGGCGGGGTCGCGGCGACGGTAGGCGCTG
TGCAGCCGCTGATGGTCGTGTTCATCTCTGCCGCTCTGCTAGGTAGCCCGATACGATTGATGGCGGTCCT
GGGGGCTATTTGCGGAACTGCGGGCGTGGCGCTGTTGGTGTTGACACCAAACGCAGCGCTAGATCCTGTC
GGCGTCGCAGCGGGCCTGGCGGGGGCGGTTTCCATGGCGTTCGGAACCGTGCTGACCCGCAAGTGGCAAC
CTCCCGTGCCTCTGCTCACCTTTACCGCCTGGCAACTGGCGGCCGGAGGACTTCTGCTCGTTCCAGTAGC
TTTAGTGTTTGATCCGCCAATCCCGATGCCTACAGGAACCAATGTTCTCGGCCTGGCGTGGCTCGGCCTG
ATCGGAGCGGGTTTAACCTACTTCCTTTGGTTCCGGGGGATCTCGCGACTCGAACCTACAGTTGTTTCCT
TACTGGGCTTTCTCAGCCCCAGATCTGGGGTCGATCAGCCGGGGATGCATCAGGCCGACAGTCGGAACTT
CGGGTCCCCGACCTGTACCATTCGGTGAGCAATGGATAGGGGAGTTGATATCGTCAACGTTCACTTCTAA
AGAAATAGCGCCACTCAGCTTCCTCAGCGGCTTTATCCAGCGATTTCCTATTATGTCGGCATAGTTCTCA
AGATCGACAGCCTGTCACGGTTAAGCGAGAAATGAATAAGAAGGCTGATAATTCGGATCTCTGCGAGGGA
GATGATATTTGATCACAGGCAGCAACGCTCTGTCATCGTTACAATCAACATGCTACCCTCCGCGAGATCA
TCCGTGTTTCAAACCCGGCAGCTTAGTTGCCGTTCTTCCGAATAGCATCGGTAACATGAGCAAAGTCTGC
CGCCTTACAACGGCTCTCCCGCTGACGCCGTCCCGGACTGATGGGCTGCCTGTATCGAGTGGTGATTTTG
TGCCGAGCTGCCGGTCGGGGAGCTGTTGGCTGGCTGGTGGCAGGATATATTGTGGTGTAAACAAATTGAC
GCTTAGACAACTTAATAACACATTGCGGACGTTTTTAATGTACTGGGGTGGTTTTTCTTTTCACCAGTGA
GACGGGCAACAGCTGATTGCCCTTCACCGCCTGGCCCTGAGAGAGTTGCAGCAAGCGGTCCACGCTGGTT
TGCCCCAGCAGGCGAAAATCCTGTTTGATGGTGGTTCCGAAATCGGCAAAATCCCTTATAAATCAAAAGA
ATAGCCCGAGATAGGGT
[37 nt withheld, positions 12968-13004]
AAAGAACGTGGACTCCAACGTCAAAGG
[141 nt withheld, positions 13032-13172]
G
[44 nt withheld, positions 13174-13217]
CATTCAGGCTGCGCAACTGTTGGGAAGGGCGATCGGTGCGGGCCTCTTCGCTATTACGCCAGCTGGCGAA
AGGGGGATGTGCTGCAAGGCGATTAAGTTGGGTAACGCCAGGGTTTTCCCAGTCACGACGTTGTAAAACG
ACGGCCAGTGAATTAATTCCCATCTTGAAAGAAATATAGTTTAAATATTTATTGATAAAATAACAAGTCA
GGTATTATAGTCCAAGCAAAAACATAAATTTATTGATGCAAGTTTAAATTCAGAAATATTTCAATAACTG
ATTATATCAGCTGGTACATTGCCGTAGATGAAAGACTGAGTGCGATATTATGTGTAATACATAAATTGAT
GATATAGCTAGCTTAGCTCATCGGGGGATCGATCCCGGTCGGCATCTACTCTATTCCTTTGCCCTCGGAC
GAGTGCTGGGGCGTCGGTTTCCACTATCGGCGAGTACTTCTACACAGCCATCGGTCCAGACGGCCGCGCT
TCTGCGGGCGATTTGTGTACGCCCGACAGTCCCGGCTCCGGATCGGACGATTGCGTCGCATCGACCCTGC
GCCCAAGCTGCATCATCGAAATTGCCGTCAACCAAGCTCTGATAGAGTTGGTCAAGACCAATGCGGAGCA
TATACGCCCGGAGCCGCGGCGATCCTGCAAGCTCCGGATGCCTCCGCTCGAAGTAGCGCGTCTGCTGCTC
CATACAAGCCAACCACGGCCTCCAGAAGAAGATGTTGGCGACCTCGTATTGGGAATCCCCGAACATCGCC
TCGCTCCAGTCAATGACCGCTGTTATGCGGCCATTGTCCGTCAGGACATTGTTGGAGCCGAAATCCGCGT
GCACGAGGTGCCGGACTTCGGGGCAGTCCTCGGCCCAAAGCATCAGCTCATCGAGAGCCTGCGCGACGGA
CGCACTGACGGTGTCGTCCATCACAGTTTGCCAGTGATACACATGGGGATCAGCAATCGCGCATATGAAA
TCACGCCATGTAGTGTATTGACCGATTCCTTGCGGTCCGAATGGGCCGAACCCGCTCGTCTGGCTAAGAT
CGGCCGCAGCGATCGCATCCATGGCCTCCGCGACCGGCTGCAGAACAGCGGGCAGTTCGGTTTCAGGCAG
GTCTTGCAACGTGACACCCTGTGCACGGCGGGAGATGCAATAGGTCAGGCTCTCGCTGAATGCCCCAATG
TCAAGCACTTCCGGAATCGGGAGCGCGGCCGATGCAAAGTGCCGATAAACATAACGATCTTTGTAGAAAC
CATCGGCGCAGCTATTTACCCGCAGGACATATCCACGCCCTCCTACATCGAAGCTGAAAGCACGAGATTC
TTCGCCCTCCGAGAGCTGCATCAGGTCGGAGACGCTGTCGAACTTTTCGATCAGAAACTTCTCGACAGAC
GTCGCGGTGAGTTCAGGCTTTTTCATATCTTATTGCCCCCCTAGAGTCGAGATCTGGATTGAGAGTGAAT
ATGAGACTCTAATTGGATACCGAGGGGAATTTATGGAACGTCAGTGGAGCATTTTTGACAAGAAATATTT
GCTAGCTGATAGTGACCTTAGGCGACTTTTGAACGCGCAATAATGGTTTCTGACGTATGTGCTTAGCTCA
TTAAACTCCAGAAACCCGCGGCTGAGTGGCTCCTTCAACGTTGCGGTTCTGTCAGTTCCAAACGTAAAAC
GGCTTGTCCCGCGTCATCGGCGGGGGTCATAACGTGACTCCCTTAATTCTCCGCTCATGATCTTGATCCC
CTGCGCCATCAGATCCTTGGCGGCAAGAAAGCCATCCAGTTTACTTTGCAGGGCTTCCCAACCTTACCAG
AGGGCGCCCCAGCTGGCAATTCCGGTTCGCTTGCTGTCCATAAAACCGCCCAGTCTAGCTATCGCCATGT
AAGCCCACTGCAAGCTACCTGCTTTCTCTTTGCGCTTGCGTTTTCCCTTGTCCAGATAGCCCAGTAGCTG
ACATTCATCCGGGGTCAGCACCGTTTCTGCGGACTGGCTTTCTACGTGTTCCGCTTCCTTTAGCAGCCCT
TGCGCCCTGAGTGCTTGCGGCAGCGTGAAGCTT
